Addgene plasmid #249238: pLenti-hRAB5C-gRNA2
Purpose: RAB5C CRISPR KO
Depositing lab: Weihong Tan. Depositing organization: Hangzhou Institute of Medicine, Chinese Academy of Sciences. Publication: SPARK-seq: A high-throughput platform for aptamer discovery and kinetic profiling. Luo G, Song J, Fu Y, Jiang Y, Gao Y, Zhong Z, Li L, Wei Y, Jia HR, Guo L, Fu T, Wu Q, Tan W. Science. 2026 Jan;391(6780):eadv6127. doi: 10.1126/science.adv6127. Epub 2026 Jan 1. PubMed 41477891.
Backbone
  Vector backbone: pLenti-sgRNA
  Backbone manufacturer: Eric Lander and David Sabatini, Addgene plasmid #71409
  Vector type: Lentiviral, CRISPR
Growth in bacteria
  Bacterial resistance: Ampicillin, 100 μg/mL
  Growth temperature: 37°C
  Growth strain: NEB Stable
  Copy number: High Copy
Gene/Insert
  Gene/Insert name: RAB5C
  gRNA/shRNA sequence: GAGTGCAATGACGATGTTG
  Species: H. sapiens (human)
  Entrez Gene: RAB5C (a.k.a. L1880, RAB5CL, RAB5L, RABL)
  Promoter: U6
  Cloning method: Restriction Enzyme; 5′ cloning site Unknown (unknown if destroyed)
Terms and licenses: Academic/Nonprofit Terms; Industry Terms: Not Available to Industry
How to cite: pLenti-hRAB5C-gRNA2 was a gift from Weihong Tan (Addgene plasmid # 249238 ; http://n2t.net/addgene:249238 ; RRID:Addgene_249238)
