[The description below was written by a language model from this plasmid's Addgene catalogue record and pLannotate feature annotations shown in this document.]
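Description:
pLenti-hRAB5C-gRNA2 is a lentiviral CRISPR guide-expression plasmid of about 7.3 kb, built on the pLenti-sgRNA backbone and intended for knockout of human RAB5C. It is propagated in E. coli as a high-copy plasmid through a ColE1/pUC-type origin with ampicillin selection (AmpR, β-lactamase). The backbone also carries an f1 origin, an SV40 origin and poly(A) signal, and remnants of a lac/lacZα cloning region flanked by T7 and T3 promoters, which play no role in the payload.

The transfer cassette has a third-generation, self-inactivating layout. An RSV promoter fused to a truncated HIV-1 5' LTR drives genomic RNA production in packaging cells, followed by the Ψ packaging signal with a gag fragment, the Rev response element for Rev-dependent nuclear export, a cPPT/CTS element, and a ΔU3 3' LTR that disables LTR promoter activity after integration. Within this frame, a human U6 RNA polymerase III promoter transcribes the RAB5C-targeting spacer joined to the Streptococcus pyogenes Cas9 guide RNA scaffold. Downstream, an EF-1α core promoter drives puromycin N-acetyltransferase, so that transduced mammalian cells can be selected with puromycin, and a WPRE enhances transcript expression.

No Cas9 coding sequence is annotated, so the nuclease must be provided separately, for example by Cas9-expressing target cells. The name suggests it is one of several RAB5C guides, and the associated publication concerns an aptamer discovery and kinetic profiling platform. The record does not state how the knockout was used there, and the cloning sites used to insert the guide are not recorded.
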