Features (pLannotate 1.2.2; 27 found; start..end, strand, type, name):
      5..231     +  promoter       RSV promoter: Rous sarcoma virus enhancer/promoter
    232..412     +  LTR            5' LTR (truncated): truncated 5' long terminal repeat (LTR) from HIV-1
    459..584     +  misc_feature   HIV-1 Ψ: packaging signal of human immunodeficiency virus type 1
    568..931     +  CDS            HIV-1 gag (fragment): gag protein from human immunodeficiency virus 1; gag
   1077..1310    +  misc_feature   RRE: The Rev response element (RRE) of HIV-1 allows for Rev-dependent mRNA export from the nucleus to the cytoplasm.
   1687..1713    +  CDS            Rev (fragment): human immunodeficiency virus 1 (HIV-1) Rev protein; rev; enhances nuclear export of unspliced and incompletely spliced viral mRNAs
   1717..1957    +  promoter       U6 promoter: RNA polymerase III promoter for human U6 snRNA
   1986..2061    +  misc_RNA       gRNA scaffold: guide RNA scaffold for the Streptococcus pyogenes CRISPR/Cas9 system
   2109..2226    +  misc_feature   cPPT/CTS: central polypurine tract and central termination sequence of HIV-1
   2295..2506    +  promoter       EF-1α core promoter: core promoter for human elongation factor EF-1α
   2532..3131    +  CDS            PuroR (fragment): puromycin N-acetyltransferase; pac from Streptomyces; confers resistance to puromycin
   3147..3735    +  misc_feature   WPRE: woodchuck hepatitis virus posttranscriptional regulatory element
   3786..3805    +  misc_feature   cPPT/CTS (fragment): central polypurine tract and central termination sequence of HIV-1
   3807..4040    +  LTR            3' LTR (ΔU3): self-inactivating 3' long terminal repeat (LTR) from HIV-1
   4118..4239    +  polyA_signal   SV40 poly(A) signal: SV40 polyadenylation signal
   4279..4414    +  rep_origin     SV40 ori: SV40 origin of replication
   4435..4453    -  promoter       T7 promoter: promoter for bacteriophage T7 RNA polymerase
   4461..4616    +  CDS            lacZα (fragment): LacZα fragment of β-galactosidase; lacZ fragment
   4621..5049    +  rep_origin     f1 ori (sequence partly withheld): f1 bacteriophage origin of replication; arrow indicates direction of (+) strand synthesis
   5102..5206    +  promoter       AmpR promoter: bla
   5207..6067    +  CDS            AmpR: β-lactamase; bla; confers resistance to ampicillin, carbenicillin, and related antibiotics
   6238..6826    +  rep_origin     ori: high-copy-number ColE1/pMB1/pBR322/pUC origin of replication
   7009..7101    +  CDS            lacI (fragment): lac repressor; lacI; The lac repressor binds to the lac operator to inhibit transcription in E. coli. This inhibition can be relieved by adding lactose or isopropyl-β-D-thiogalactopyranoside (IPTG).
   7114..7135    +  protein_bind   CAP binding site: CAP binding activates transcription in the presence of cAMP. E. coli catabolite activator protein
   7150..7180    +  promoter       lac promoter: promoter for the E. coli lac operon
   7188..7204    +  protein_bind   lac operator: The lac repressor binds to the lac operator to inhibit transcription in E. coli. This inhibition can be relieved by adding lactose or isopropyl-β-D-thiogalactopyranoside (IPTG). lac repressor encoded by lacI
   7249..7267    +  promoter       T3 promoter: promoter for bacteriophage T3 RNA polymerase
>Addgene plasmid #249238 | pLenti-hRAB5C-gRNA2 | addgene full sequence | sequence record 499791 | Addgene NGS Result
TTAATGTAGTCTTATGCAATACTCTTGTAGTCTTGCAACATGGTAACGATGAGTTAGCAACATGCCTTAC
AAGGAGAGAAAAAGCACCGTGCATGCCGATTGGTGGAAGTAAGGTGGTACGATCGTGCCTTATTAGGAAG
GCAACAGACGGGTCTGACATGGATTGGACGAACCACTGAATTGCCGCATTGCAGAGATATTGTATTTAAG
TGCCTAGCTCGATACATAAACGGGTCTCTCTGGTTAGACCAGATCTGAGCCTGGGAGCTCTCTGGCTAAC
TAGGGAACCCACTGCTTAAGCCTCAATAAAGCTTGCCTTGAGTGCTTCAAGTAGTGTGTGCCCGTCTGTT
GTGTGACTCTGGTAACTAGAGATCCCTCAGACCCTTTTAGTCAGTGTGGAAAATCTCTAGCAGTGGCGCC
CGAACAGGGACTTGAAAGCGAAAGGGAAACCAGAGGAGCTCTCTCGACGCAGGACTCGGCTTGCTGAAGC
GCGCACGGCAAGAGGCGAGGGGCGGCGACTGGTGAGTACGCCAAAAATTTTGACTAGCGGAGGCTAGAAG
GAGAGAGATGGGTGCGAGAGCGTCAGTATTAAGCGGGGGAGAATTAGATCGCGATGGGAAAAAATTCGGT
TAAGGCCAGGGGGAAAGAAAAAATATAAATTAAAACATATAGTATGGGCAAGCAGGGAGCTAGAACGATT
CGCAGTTAATCCTGGCCTGTTAGAAACATCAGAAGGCTGTAGACAAATACTGGGACAGCTACAACCATCC
CTTCAGACAGGATCAGAAGAACTTAGATCATTATATAATACAGTAGCAACCCTCTATTGTGTGCATCAAA
GGATAGAGATAAAAGACACCAAGGAAGCTTTAGACAAGATAGAGGAAGAGCAAAACAAAAGTAAGACCAC
CGCACAGCAAGCGGCCGCTGATCTTCAGACCTGGAGGAGGAGATATGAGGGACAATTGGAGAAGTGAATT
ATATAAATATAAAGTAGTAAAAATTGAACCATTAGGAGTAGCACCCACCAAGGCAAAGAGAAGAGTGGTG
CAGAGAGAAAAAAGAGCAGTGGGAATAGGAGCTTTGTTCCTTGGGTTCTTGGGAGCAGCAGGAAGCACTA
TGGGCGCAGCGTCAATGACGCTGACGGTACAGGCCAGACAATTATTGTCTGGTATAGTGCAGCAGCAGAA
CAATTTGCTGAGGGCTATTGAGGCGCAACAGCATCTGTTGCAACTCACAGTCTGGGGCATCAAGCAGCTC
CAGGCAAGAATCCTGGCTGTGGAAAGATACCTAAAGGATCAACAGCTCCTGGGGATTTGGGGTTGCTCTG
GAAAACTCATTTGCACCACTGCTGTGCCTTGGAATGCTAGTTGGAGTAATAAATCTCTGGAACAGATTTG
GAATCACACGACCTGGATGGAGTGGGACAGAGAAATTAACAATTACACAAGCTTAATACACTCCTTAATT
GAAGAATCGCAAAACCAGCAAGAAAAGAATGAACAAGAATTATTGGAATTAGATAAATGGGCAAGTTTGT
GGAATTGGTTTAACATAACAAATTGGCTGTGGTATATAAAATTATTCATAATGATAGTAGGAGGCTTGGT
AGGTTTAAGAATAGTTTTTGCTGTACTTTCTATAGTGAATAGAGTTAGGCAGGGATATTCACCATTATCG
TTTCAGACCCACCTCCCAACCCCGAGGGGACCCAGAGAGGGCCTATTTCCCATGATTCCTTCATATTTGC
ATATACGATACAAGGCTGTTAGAGAGATAATTAGAATTAATTTGACTGTAAACACAAAGATATTAGTACA
AAATACGTGACGTAGAAAGTAATAATTTCTTGGGTAGTTTGCAGTTTTAAAATTATGTTTTAAAATGGAC
TATCATATGCTTACCGTAACTTGAAAGTATTTCGATTTCTTGGCTTTATATATCTTGTGGAAAGGACGAA
ACACCGGAGTGCAATGACGATGTTGGTTTTAGAGCTAGAAATAGCAAGTTAAAATAAGGCTAGTCCGTTA
TCAACTTGAAAAAGTGGCACCGAGTCGGTGCTTTTTTGAATTCTAGATCTTGAGACAAATGGCAGTATTC
ATCCACAATTTTAAAAGAAAAGGGGGGATTGGGGGGTACAGTGCAGGGGAAAGAATAGTAGACATAATAG
CAACAGACATACAAACTAAAGAATTACAAAAACAAATTACAAAAATTCAAAATTTTCGGGTTTATTACAG
GGACAGCAGAGATCCACTTTGGCGCCGGCTCGAGTGGCTCCGGTGCCCGTCAGTGGGCAGAGCGCACATC
GCCCACAGTCCCCGAGAAGTTGGGGGGAGGGGTCGGCAATTGAACCGGTGCCTAGAGAAGGTGGCGCGGG
GTAAACTGGGAAAGTGATGTCGTGTACTGGCTCCGCCTTTTTCCCGAGGGTGGGGGAGAACCGTATATAA
GTGCAGTAGTCGCCGTGAACGTTCTTTTTCGCAACGGGTTTGCCGCCAGAACACAGGTGTCGTGACGCGG
GATCCGCCACCATGACCGAGTACAAGCCCACGGTGCGCCTCGCCACCCGCGACGACGTCCCCAGGGCCGT
ACGCACCCTCGCCGCCGCGTTCGCCGACTACCCCGCCACGCGCCACACCGTCGATCCGGACCGCCACATC
GAGCGGGTCACCGAGCTGCAAGAACTCTTCCTCACGCGCGTCGGGCTCGACATCGGCAAGGTGTGGGTCG
CGGACGACGGCGCCGCGGTGGCGGTCTGGACCACGCCGGAGAGCGTCGAAGCGGGGGCGGTGTTCGCCGA
GATCGGCCCGCGCATGGCCGAGTTGAGCGGTTCCCGGCTGGCCGCGCAGCAACAGATGGAAGGCCTCCTG
GCGCCGCACCGGCCCAAGGAGCCCGCGTGGTTCCTGGCCACCGTCGGAGTCTCGCCCGACCACCAGGGCA
AGGGTCTGGGCAGCGCCGTCGTGCTCCCCGGAGTGGAGGCGGCCGAGCGCGCCGGGGTGCCCGCCTTCCT
GGAGACCTCCGCGCCCCGCAACCTCCCCTTCTACGAGCGGCTCGGCTTCACCGTCACCGCCGACGTCGAG
GTGCCCGAAGGACCGCGCACCTGGTGCATGACCCGCAAGCCCGGTGCCTGAACGCGTTAAGTCGACAATC
AACCTCTGGATTACAAAATTTGTGAAAGATTGACTGGTATTCTTAACTATGTTGCTCCTTTTACGCTATG
TGGATACGCTGCTTTAATGCCTTTGTATCATGCTATTGCTTCCCGTATGGCTTTCATTTTCTCCTCCTTG
TATAAATCCTGGTTGCTGTCTCTTTATGAGGAGTTGTGGCCCGTTGTCAGGCAACGTGGCGTGGTGTGCA
CTGTGTTTGCTGACGCAACCCCCACTGGTTGGGGCATTGCCACCACCTGTCAGCTCCTTTCCGGGACTTT
CGCTTTCCCCCTCCCTATTGCCACGGCGGAACTCATCGCCGCCTGCCTTGCCCGCTGCTGGACAGGGGCT
CGGCTGTTGGGCACTGACAATTCCGTGGTGTTGTCGGGGAAATCATCGTCCTTTCCTTGGCTGCTCGCCT
GTGTTGCCACCTGGATTCTGCGCGGGACGTCCTTCTGCTACGTCCCTTCGGCCCTCAATCCAGCGGACCT
TCCTTCCCGCGGCCTGCTGCCGGCTCTGCGGCCTCTTCCGCGTCTTCGCCTTCGCCCTCAGACGAGTCGG
ATCTCCCTTTGGGCCGCCTCCCCGCGTCGACTTTAAGACCAATGACTTACAAGGCAGCTGTAGATCTTAG
CCACTTTTTAAAAGAAAAGGGGGGACTGGAAGGGCTAATTCACTCCCAACGAAGACAAGATCTGCTTTTT
GCTTGTACTGGGTCTCTCTGGTTAGACCAGATCTGAGCCTGGGAGCTCTCTGGCTAACTAGGGAACCCAC
TGCTTAAGCCTCAATAAAGCTTGCCTTGAGTGCTTCAAGTAGTGTGTGCCCGTCTGTTGTGTGACTCTGG
TAACTAGAGATCCCTCAGACCCTTTTAGTCAGTGTGGAAAATCTCTAGCAGTACGTATAGTAGTTCATGT
CATCTTATTATTCAGTATTTATAACTTGCAAAGAAATGAATATCAGAGAGTGAGAGGAACTTGTTTATTG
CAGCTTATAATGGTTACAAATAAAGCAATAGCATCACAAATTTCACAAATAAAGCATTTTTTTCACTGCA
TTCTAGTTGTGGTTTGTCCAAACTCATCAATGTATCTTATCATGTCTGGCTCTAGCTATCCCGCCCCTAA
CTCCGCCCATCCCGCCCCTAACTCCGCCCAGTTCCGCCCATTCTCCGCCCCATGGCTGACTAATTTTTTT
TATTTATGCAGAGGCCGAGGCCGCCTCGGCCTCTGAGCTATTCCAGAAGTAGTGAGGAGGCTTTTTTGGA
GGCCTAGGGACGTACCCAATTCGCCCTATAGTGAGTCGTATTACGCGCGCTCACTGGCCGTCGTTTTACA
ACGTCGTGACTGGGAAAACCCTGGCGTTACCCAACTTAATCGCCTTGCAGCACATCCCCCTTTCGCCAGC
TGGCGTAATAGCGAAGAGGCCCGCACCGATCGCCCTTCCCAACAGTTGCGCAGCCTGAATGGCGAATGGG
[124 nt withheld, positions 4621-4744]
C
[91 nt withheld, positions 4746-4836]
A
[49 nt withheld, positions 4838-4886]
CCTTTGACGTTGGAGTCCACGTTCTTT
[37 nt withheld, positions 4914-4950]
ACCCTATCTCGGTCTATTCTTTTGATTTATAAGGGATTTTGCCGATTTCGGCCTATTGGTTAAAAAATGA
GCTGATTTAACAAAAATTTAACGCGAATTTTAACAAAATATTAACGCTTACAATTTAGGTGGCACTTTTC
GGGGAAATGTGCGCGGAACCCCTATTTGTTTATTTTTCTAAATACATTCAAATATGTATCCGCTCATGAG
ACAATAACCCTGATAAATGCTTCAATAATATTGAAAAAGGAAGAGTATGAGTATTCAACATTTCCGTGTC
GCCCTTATTCCCTTTTTTGCGGCATTTTGCCTTCCTGTTTTTGCTCACCCAGAAACGCTGGTGAAAGTAA
AAGATGCTGAAGATCAGTTGGGTGCACGAGTGGGTTACATCGAACTGGATCTCAACAGCGGTAAGATCCT
TGAGAGTTTTCGCCCCGAAGAACGTTTTCCAATGATGAGCACTTTTAAAGTTCTGCTATGTGGCGCGGTA
TTATCCCGTATTGACGCCGGGCAAGAGCAACTCGGTCGCCGCATACACTATTCTCAGAATGACTTGGTTG
AGTACTCACCAGTCACAGAAAAGCATCTTACGGATGGCATGACAGTAAGAGAATTATGCAGTGCTGCCAT
AACCATGAGTGATAACACTGCGGCCAACTTACTTCTGACAACGATCGGAGGACCGAAGGAGCTAACCGCT
TTTTTGCACAACATGGGGGATCATGTAACTCGCCTTGATCGTTGGGAACCGGAGCTGAATGAAGCCATAC
CAAACGACGAGCGTGACACCACGATGCCTGTAGCAATGGCAACAACGTTGCGCAAACTATTAACTGGCGA
ACTACTTACTCTAGCTTCCCGGCAACAATTAATAGACTGGATGGAGGCGGATAAAGTTGCAGGACCACTT
CTGCGCTCGGCCCTTCCGGCTGGCTGGTTTATTGCTGATAAATCTGGAGCCGGTGAGCGTGGGTCTCGCG
GTATCATTGCAGCACTGGGGCCAGATGGTAAGCCCTCCCGTATCGTAGTTATCTACACGACGGGGAGTCA
GGCAACTATGGATGAACGAAATAGACAGATCGCTGAGATAGGTGCCTCACTGATTAAGCATTGGTAACTG
TCAGACCAAGTTTACTCATATATACTTTAGATTGATTTAAAACTTCATTTTTAATTTAAAAGGATCTAGG
TGAAGATCCTTTTTGATAATCTCATGACCAAAATCCCTTAACGTGAGTTTTCGTTCCACTGAGCGTCAGA
CCCCGTAGAAAAGATCAAAGGATCTTCTTGAGATCCTTTTTTTCTGCGCGTAATCTGCTGCTTGCAAACA
AAAAAACCACCGCTACCAGCGGTGGTTTGTTTGCCGGATCAAGAGCTACCAACTCTTTTTCCGAAGGTAA
CTGGCTTCAGCAGAGCGCAGATACCAAATACTGTTCTTCTAGTGTAGCCGTAGTTAGGCCACCACTTCAA
GAACTCTGTAGCACCGCCTACATACCTCGCTCTGCTAATCCTGTTACCAGTGGCTGCTGCCAGTGGCGAT
AAGTCGTGTCTTACCGGGTTGGACTCAAGACGATAGTTACCGGATAAGGCGCAGCGGTCGGGCTGAACGG
GGGGTTCGTGCACACAGCCCAGCTTGGAGCGAACGACCTACACCGAACTGAGATACCTACAGCGTGAGCT
ATGAGAAAGCGCCACGCTTCCCGAAGGGAGAAAGGCGGACAGGTATCCGGTAAGCGGCAGGGTCGGAACA
GGAGAGCGCACGAGGGAGCTTCCAGGGGGAAACGCCTGGTATCTTTATAGTCCTGTCGGGTTTCGCCACC
TCTGACTTGAGCGTCGATTTTTGTGATGCTCGTCAGGGGGGCGGAGCCTATGGAAAAACGCCAGCAACGC
GGCCTTTTTACGGTTCCTGGCCTTTTGCTGGCCTTTTGCTCACATGTTCTTTCCTGCGTTATCCCCTGAT
TCTGTGGATAACCGTATTACCGCCTTTGAGTGAGCTGATACCGCTCGCCGCAGCCGAACGACCGAGCGCA
GCGAGTCAGTGAGCGAGGAAGCGGAAGAGCGCCCAATACGCAAACCGCCTCTCCCCGCGCGTTGGCCGAT
TCATTAATGCAGCTGGCACGACAGGTTTCCCGACTGGAAAGCGGGCAGTGAGCGCAACGCAATTAATGTG
AGTTAGCTCACTCATTAGGCACCCCAGGCTTTACACTTTATGCTTCCGGCTCGTATGTTGTGTGGAATTG
TGAGCGGATAACAATTTCACACAGGAAACAGCTATGACCATGATTACGCCAAGCGCGCAATTAACCCTCA
CTAAAGGGAACAAAAGCTGGAGCTGCAAGC
